>Addgene plasmid #39196 | pHIV-Luc-ZsGreen | addgene full sequence | sequence record 335121 | Addgene NGS Result
GACATTGATTATTGACTAGTTATTAATAGTAATCAATTACGGGGTCATTAGTTCATAGCCCATATATGGA
GTTCCGCGTTACATAACTTACGGTAAATGGCCCGCCTGGCTGACCGCCCAACGACCCCCGCCCATTGACG
TCAATAATGACGTATGTTCCCATAGTAACGCCAATAGGGACTTTCCATTGACGTCAATGGGTGGAGTATT
TACGGTAAACTGCCCACTTGGCAGTACATCAAGTGTATCATATGCCAAGTACGCCCCCTATTGACGTCAA
TGACGGTAAATGGCCCGCCTGGCATTATGCCCAGTACATGACCTTATGGGACTTTCCTACTTGGCAGTAC
ATCTACGTATTAGTCATCGCTATTACCATGGTGATGCGGTTTTGGCAGTACATCAATGGGCGTGGATAGC
GGTTTGACTCACGGGGATTTCCAAGTCTCCACCCCATTGACGTCAATGGGAGTTTGTTTTGGCACCAAAA
TCAACGGGACTTTCCAAAATGTCGTAACAACTCCGCCCCATTGACGCAAATGGGCGGTAGGCGTGTACGG
TGGGAGGTCTATATAAGCAGCGCGTTTTGCCTGTACTGGGTCTCTCTGGTTAGACCAGATCTGAGCCTGG
GAGCTCTCTGGCTAACTAGGGAACCCACTGCTTAAGCCTCAATAAAGCTTGCCTTGAGTGCTTCAAGTAG
TGTGTGCCCGTCTGTTGTGTGACTCTGGTAACTAGAGATCCCTCAGACCCTTTTAGTCAGTGTGGAAAAT
CTCTAGCAGTGGCGCCCGAACAGGGACTTGAAAGCGAAAGGGAAACCAGAGGAGCTCTCTCGACGCAGGA
CTCGGCTTGCTGAAGCGCGCACGGCAAGAGGCGAGGGGCGGCGACTGGTGAGTACGCCAAAAATTTTGAC
TAGCGGAGGCTAGAAGGAGAGAGATGGGTGCGAGAGCGTCAGTATTAAGCGGGGGAGAATTAGATCGCGA
TGGGAAAAAATTCGGTTAAGGCCAGGGGGAAAGAAAAAATATAAATTAAAACATATAGTATGGGCAAGCA
GGGAGCTAGAACGATTCGCAGTTAATCCTGGCCTGTTAGAAACATCAGAAGGCTGTAGACAAATACTGGG
ACAGCTACAACCATCCCTTCAGACAGGATCAGAAGAACTTAGATCATTATATAATACAGTAGCAACCCTC
TATTGTGTGCATCAAAGGATAGAGATAAAAGACACCAAGGAAGCTTTAGACAAGATAGAGGAAGAGCAAA
ACAAAAGTAAGACCACCGCACAGCAAGCGGCCGGCCGCTGATCTTCAGACCTGGAGGAGGAGATATGAGG
GACAATTGGAGAAGTGAATTATATAAATATAAAGTAGTAAAAATTGAACCATTAGGAGTAGCACCCACCA
AGGCAAAGAGAAGAGTGGTGCAGAGAGAAAAAAGAGCAGTGGGAATAGGAGCTTTGTTCCTTGGGTTCTT
GGGAGCAGCAGGAAGCACTATGGGCGCAGCGTCAATGACGCTGACGGTACAGGCCAGACAATTATTGTCT
GGTATAGTGCAGCAGCAGAACAATTTGCTGAGGGCTATTGAGGCGCAACAGCATCTGTTGCAACTCACAG
TCTGGGGCATCAAGCAGCTCCAGGCAAGAATCCTGGCTGTGGAAAGATACCTAAAGGATCAACAGCTCCT
GGGGATTTGGGGTTGCTCTGGAAAACTCATTTGCACCACTGCTGTGCCTTGGAATGCTAGTTGGAGTAAT
AAATCTCTGGAACAGATTTGGAATCACACGACCTGGATGGAGTGGGACAGAGAAATTAACAATTACACAA
GCTTAATACACTCCTTAATTGAAGAATCGCAAAACCAGCAAGAAAAGAATGAACAAGAATTATTGGAATT
AGATAAATGGGCAAGTTTGTGGAATTGGTTTAACATAACAAATTGGCTGTGGTATATAAAATTATTCATA
ATGATAGTAGGAGGCTTGGTAGGTTTAAGAATAGTTTTTGCTGTACTTTCTATAGTGAATAGAGTTAGGC
AGGGATATTCACCATTATCGTTTCAGACCCACCTCCCAACCCCGAGGGGACCCGACAGGCCCGAAGGAAT
AGAAGAAGAAGGTGGAGAGAGAGACAGAGACAGATCCATTCGATTAGTGAACGGATCGGCACTGCGTGCG
CCAATTCTGCAGACAAATGGCAGTATTCATCCACAATTTTAAAAGAAAAGGGGGGATTGGGGGGTACAGT
GCAGGGGAAAGAATAGTAGACATAATAGCAACAGACATACAAACTAAAGAATTACAAAAACAAATTACAA
AAATTCAAAATTTTCGGGTTTATTACAGGGACAGCAGAGATCCAGTTTGGTTAGTACCGGGCCCGCTCTA
GCGTGAGGCTCCGGTGCCCGTCAGTGGGCAGAGCGCACATCGCCCACAGTCCCCGAGAAGTTGGGGGGAG
GGGTCGGCAATTGAACCGGTGCCTAGAGAAGGTGGCGCGGGGTAAACTGGGAAAGTGATGTCGTGTACTG
GCTCCGCCTTTTTCCCGAGGGTGGGGGAGAACCGTATATAAGTGCAGTAGTCGCCGTGAACGTTCTTTTT
CGCAACGGGTTTGCCGCCAGAACACAGGTAAGTGCCGTGTGTGGTTCCCGCGGGCCTGGCCTCTTTACGG
GTTATGGCCCTTGCGTGCCTTGAATTACTTCCACCTGGCTGCAGTACGTGATTCTTGATCCCGAGCTTCG
GGTTGGAAGTGGGTGGGAGAGTTCGAGGCCTTGCGCTTAAGGAGCCCCTTCGCCTCGTGCTTGAGTTGAG
GCCTGGCCTGGGCGCTGGGGCCGCCGCGTGCGAATCTGGTGGCACCTTCGCGCCTGTCTCGCTGCTTTCG
ATAAGTCTCTAGCCATTTAAAATTTTTGATGACCTGCTGCGACGCTTTTTTTCTGGCAAGATAGTCTTGT
AAATGCGGGCCAAGATCTGCACACTGGTATTTCGGTTTTTGGGGCCGCGGGCGGCGACGGGGCCCGTGCG
TCCCAGCGCACATGTTCGGCGAGGCGGGGCCTGCGAGCGCGGCCACCGAGAATCGGACGGGGGTAGTCTC
AAGCTGGCCGGCCTGCTCTGGTGCCTGGCCTCGCGCCGCCGTGTATCGCCCCGCCCTGGGCGGCAAGGCT
GGCCCGGTCGGCACCAGTTGCGTGAGCGGAAAGATGGCCGCTTCCCGGCCCTGCTGCAGGGAGCTCAAAA
TGGAGGACGCGGCGCTCGGGAGAGCGGGCGGGTGAGTCACCCACACAAAGGAAAAGGGCCTTTCCGTCCT
CAGCCGTCGCTTCATGTGACTCCACGGAGTACCGGGCGCCGTCCAGGCACCTCGATTAGTTCTCGAGCTT
TTGGAGTACGTCGTCTTTAGGTTGGGGGGAGGGGTTTTATGCGATGGAGTTTCCCCACACTGAGTGGGTG
GAGACTGAAGTTAGGCCAGCTTGGCACTTGATGTAATTCTCCTTGGAATTTGCCCTTTTTGAGTTTGGAT
CTTGGTTCATTCTCAAGCCTCAGACAGTGGTTCAAAGTTTTTTTCTTCCATTTCAGGTGTCGTGAGCGGC
CGCTGAACTGAATTCATGGAAGATGCCAAAAACATTAAGAAGGGCCCAGCGCCATTCTACCCACTCGAAG
ACGGGACCGCCGGCGAGCAGCTGCACAAAGCCATGAAGCGCTACGCCCTGGTGCCCGGCACCATCGCCTT
TACCGACGCACATATCGAGGTGGACATTACCTACGCCGAGTACTTCGAGATGAGCGTTCGGCTGGCAGAA
GCTATGAAGCGCTATGGGCTGAATACAAACCATCGGATCGTGGTGTGCAGCGAGAATAGCTTGCAGTTCT
TCATGCCCGTGTTGGGTGCCCTGTTCATCGGTGTGGCTGTGGCCCCAGCTAACGACATCTACAACGAGCG
CGAGCTGCTGAACAGCATGGGCATCAGCCAGCCCACCGTCGTATTCGTGAGCAAGAAAGGGCTGCAAAAG
ATCCTCAACGTGCAAAAGAAGCTACCGATCATACAAAAGATCATCATCATGGATAGCAAGACCGACTACC
AGGGCTTCCAAAGCATGTACACCTTCGTGACTTCCCATTTGCCACCCGGCTTCAACGAGTACGACTTCGT
GCCCGAGAGCTTCGACCGGGACAAAACCATCGCCCTGATCATGAACAGTAGTGGCAGTACCGGATTGCCC
AAGGGCGTAGCCCTACCGCACCGCACCGCTTGTGTCCGATTCAGTCATGCCCGCGACCCCATCTTCGGCA
ACCAGATCATCCCCGACACCGCTATCCTCAGCGTGGTGCCATTTCACCACGGCTTCGGCATGTTCACCAC
GCTGGGCTACTTGATCTGCGGCTTTCGGGTCGTGCTCATGTACCGCTTCGAGGAGGAGCTATTCTTGCGC
AGCTTGCAAGACTATAAGATTCAATCTGCCCTGCTGGTGCCCACACTATTTAGCTTCTTCGCTAAGAGCA
CTCTCATCGACAAGTACGACCTAAGCAACTTGCACGAGATCGCCAGCGGCGGGGCGCCGCTCAGCAAGGA
GGTAGGTGAGGCCGTGGCCAAACGCTTCCACCTACCAGGCATCCGCCAGGGCTACGGCCTGACAGAAACA
ACCAGCGCCATTCTGATCACCCCCGAAGGGGACGACAAGCCTGGCGCAGTAGGCAAGGTGGTGCCCTTCT
TCGAGGCTAAGGTGGTGGACTTGGACACCGGTAAGACACTGGGTGTGAACCAGCGCGGCGAGCTGTGCGT
CCGTGGCCCCATGATCATGAGCGGCTACGTTAACAACCCCGAGGCTACAAACGCTCTCATCGACAAGGAC
GGCTGGCTGCACAGCGGCGACATCGCCTACTGGGACGAGGACGAGCACTTCTTCATCGTGGACCGGCTGA
AGAGCCTGATCAAATACAAGGGCTACCAGGTAGCCCCAGCCGAACTGGAGAGCATCCTGCTGCAACACCC
CAACATCTTCGACGCCGGGGTCGCCGGCCTGCCCGACGACGATGCCGGCGAGCTGCCCGCCGCAGTCGTC
GTGCTGGAACACGGTAAAACCATGACCGAGAAGGAGATCGTGGACTATGTGGCCAGCCAGGTTACAACCG
CCAAGAAGCTGCGCGGTGGTGTTGTGTTCGTGGACGAGGTGCCTAAAGGACTGACCGGCAAGTTGGACGC
CCGCAAGATCCGCGAGATTCTCATTAAGGCCAAGAAGGGCGGCAAGATCGCCGTGTAATAATTCTAGAGT
ACCCGGGCTAGGATCCGCCCCTCTCCCTCCCCCCCCCCTAACGTTACTGGCCGAAGCCGCTTGGAATAAG
GCCGGTGTGCGTTTGTCTATATGTTATTTTCCACCATATTGCCGTCTTTTGGCAATGTGAGGGCCCGGAA
ACCTGGCCCTGTCTTCTTGACGAGCATTCCTAGGGGTCTTTCCCCTCTCGCCAAAGGAATGCAAGGTCTG
TTGAATGTCGTGAAGGAAGCAGTTCCTCTGGAAGCTTCTTGAAGACAAACAACGTCTGTAGCGACCCTTT
GCAGGCAGCGGAACCCCCCACCTGGCGACAGGTGCCTCTGCGGCCAAAAGCCACGTGTATAAGATACACC
TGCAAAGGCGGCACAACCCCAGTGCCACGTTGTGAGTTGGATAGTTGTGGAAAGAGTCAAATGGCTCTCC
TCAAGCGTATTCAACAAGGGGCTGAAGGATGCCCAGAAGGTACCCCATTGTATGGGATCTGATCTGGGGC
CTCGGTACACATGCTTTACATGTGTTTAGTCGAGGTTAAAAAAACGTCTAGGCCCCCCGAACCACGGGGA
CGTGGTTTTCCTTTGAAAAACACGATGATAATATGGCCACAACCATGGCCCAGTCCAAGCACGGCCTGAC
CAAGGAGATGACCATGAAGTACCGCATGGAGGGCTGCGTGGACGGCCACAAGTTCGTGATCACCGGCGAG
GGCATCGGCTACCCCTTCAAGGGCAAGCAGGCCATCAACCTGTGCGTGGTGGAGGGCGGCCCCTTGCCCT
TCGCCGAGGACATCTTGTCCGCCGCCTTCATGTACGGCAACCGCGTGTTCACCGAGTACCCCCAGGACAT
CGTCGACTACTTCAAGAACTCCTGCCCCGCCGGCTACACCTGGGACCGCTCCTTCCTGTTCGAGGACGGC
GCCGTGTGCATCTGCAACGCCGACATCACCGTGAGCGTGGAGGAGAACTGCATGTACCACGAGTCCAAGT
TCTACGGCGTGAACTTCCCCGCCGACGGCCCCGTGATGAAGAAGATGACCGACAACTGGGAGCCCTCCTG
CGAGAAGATCATCCCCGTGCCCAAGCAGGGCATCTTGAAGGGCGACGTGAGCATGTACCTGCTGCTGAAG
GACGGTGGCCGCTTGCGCTGCCAGTTCGACACCGTGTACAAGGCCAAGTCCGTGCCCCGCAAGATGCCCG
ACTGGCACTTCATCCAGCACAAGCTGACCCGCGAGGACCGCAGCGACGCCAAGAACCAGAAGTGGCACCT
GACCGAGCACGCCATCGCCTCCGGCTCCGCCTTGCCCTAAGGATCGGCCGCATCGATACCGTCGACCTCG
ATCGAGACCTAGAAAAACATGGAGCAATCACAAGTAGCAATACAGCAGCTACCAATGCTGATTGTGCCTG
GCTAGAAGCACAAGAGGAGGAGGAGGTGGGTTTTCCAGTCACACCTCAGGTACCTTTAAGACCAATGACT
TACAAGGCAGCTGTAGATCTTAGCCACTTTTTAAAAGAAAAGGGGGGACTGGAAGGGCTAATTCACTCCC
AACGAAGACAAGATATCCTTGATCTGTGGATCTACCACACACAAGGCTACTTCCCTGATTGGCAGAACTA
CACACCAGGGCCAGGGATCAGATATCCACTGACCTTTGGATGGTGCTACAAGCTAGTACCAGTTGAGCAA
GAGAAGGTAGAAGAAGCCAATGAAGGAGAGAACACCCGCTTGTTACACCCTGTGAGCCTGCATGGGATGG
ATGACCCGGAGAGAGAAGTATTAGAGTGGAGGTTTGACAGCCGCCTAGCATTTCATCACATGGCCCGAGA
GCTGCATCCGGACTGTACTGGGTCTCTCTGGTTAGACCAGATCTGAGCCTGGGAGCTCTCTGGCTAACTA
GGGAACCCACTGCTTAAGCCTCAATAAAGCTTGCCTTGAGTGCTTCAAGTAGTGTGTGCCCGTCTGTTGT
GTGACTCTGGTAACTAGAGATCCCTCAGACCCTTTTAGTCAGTGTGGAAAATCTCTAGCAGCATGTGAGC
AAAAGGCCAGCAAAAGGCCAGGAACCGTAAAAAGGCCGCGTTGCTGGCGTTTTTCCATAGGCTCCGCCCC
CCTGACGAGCATCACAAAAATCGACGCTCAAGTCAGAGGTGGCGAAACCCGACAGGACTATAAAGATACC
AGGCGTTTCCCCCTGGAAGCTCCCTCGTGCGCTCTCCTGTTCCGACCCTGCCGCTTACCGGATACCTGTC
CGCCTTTCTCCCTTCGGGAAGCGTGGCGCTTTCTCATAGCTCACGCTGTAGGTATCTCAGTTCGGTGTAG
GTCGTTCGCTCCAAGCTGGGCTGTGTGCACGAACCCCCCGTTCAGCCCGACCGCTGCGCCTTATCCGGTA
ACTATCGTCTTGAGTCCAACCCGGTAAGACACGACTTATCGCCACTGGCAGCAGCCACTGGTAACAGGAT
TAGCAGAGCGAGGTATGTAGGCGGTGCTACAGAGTTCTTGAAGTGGTGGCCTAACTACGGCTACACTAGA
AGAACAGTATTTGGTATCTGCGCTCTGCTGAAGCCAGTTACCTTCGGAAAAAGAGTTGGTAGCTCTTGAT
CCGGCAAACAAACCACCGCTGGTAGCGGTGGTTTTTTTGTTTGCAAGCAGCAGATTACGCGCAGAAAAAA
AGGATCTCAAGAAGATCCTTTGATCTTTTCTACGGGGTCTGACGCTCAGTGGAACGAAAACTCACGTTAA
GGGATTTTGGTCATGAGATTATCAAAAAGGATCTTCACCTAGATCCTTTTAAATTAAAAATGAAGTTTTA
AATCAATCTAAAGTATATATGAGTAAACTTGGTCTGACAGTTACCAATGCTTAATCAGTGAGGCACCTAT
CTCAGCGATCTGTCTATTTCGTTCATCCATAGTTGCCTGACTCCCCGTCGTGTAGATAACTACGATACGG
GAGGGCTTACCATCTGGCCCCAGTGCTGCAATGATACCGCGAGACCCACGCTCACCGGCTCCAGATTTAT
CAGCAATAAACCAGCCAGCCGGAAGGGCCGAGCGCAGAAGTGGTCCTGCAACTTTATCCGCCTCCATCCA
GTCTATTAATTGTTGCCGGGAAGCTAGAGTAAGTAGTTCGCCAGTTAATAGTTTGCGCAACGTTGTTGCC
ATTGCTACAGGCATCGTGGTGTCACGCTCGTCGTTTGGTATGGCTTCATTCAGCTCCGGTTCCCAACGAT
CAAGGCGAGTTACATGATCCCCCATGTTGTGCAAAAAAGCGGTTAGCTCCTTCGGTCCTCCGATCGTTGT
CAGAAGTAAGTTGGCCGCAGTGTTATCACTCATGGTTATGGCAGCACTGCATAATTCTCTTACTGTCATG
CCATCCGTAAGATGCTTTTCTGTGACTGGTGAGTACTCAACCAAGTCATTCTGAGAATAGTGTATGCGGC
GACCGAGTTGCTCTTGCCCGGCGTCAATACGGGATAATACCGCGCCACATAGCAGAACTTTAAAAGTGCT
CATCATTGGAAAACGTTCTTCGGGGCGAAAACTCTCAAGGATCTTACCGCTGTTGAGATCCAGTTCGATG
TAACCCACTCGTGCACCCAACTGATCTTCAGCATCTTTTACTTTCACCAGCGTTTCTGGGTGAGCAAAAA
CAGGAAGGCAAAATGCCGCAAAAAAGGGAATAAGGGCGACACGGAAATGTTGAATACTCATACTCTTCCT
TTTTCAATATTATTGAAGCATTTATCAGGGTTATTGTCTCATGAGCGGATACATATTTGAATGTATTTAG
AAAAATAAACAAATAGGGGTTCCGCGCACATTTCCCCGAAAAGTGCCACCTGACGTCGACGGATCGGGAG
ATCTCCCGATCCCCTATGGTGCACTCTCAGTACAATCTGCTCTGATGCCGCATAGTTAAGCCAGTATCTG
CTCCCTGCTTGTGTGTTGGAGGTCGCTGAGTAGTGCGCGAGCAAAATTTAAGCTACAACAAGGCAAGGCT
TGACCGACAATTGCATGAAGAATCTGCTTAGGGTTAGGCGTTTTGCGCTGCTTCGCGATGTACGGGCCAG
ATATACGCGTT
Features (pLannotate 1.2.2; 18 found; start..end, strand, type, name):
      1..380     +  enhancer       CMV enhancer: human cytomegalovirus immediate early enhancer
    381..580     +  promoter       CMV promoter: human cytomegalovirus (CMV) immediate early promoter
    598..778     +  LTR            5' LTR (truncated): truncated 5' long terminal repeat (LTR) from HIV-1
    825..950     +  misc_feature   HIV-1 Ψ: packaging signal of human immunodeficiency virus type 1
    934..1272    +  CDS            HIV-1 gag (fragment): gag protein from human immunodeficiency virus 1; gag
   1447..1680    +  misc_feature   RRE: The Rev response element (RRE) of HIV-1 allows for Rev-dependent mRNA export from the nucleus to the cytoplasm.
   2057..2157    +  CDS            Rev (fragment): human immunodeficiency virus 1 (HIV-1) Rev protein; rev; enhances nuclear export of unspliced and incompletely spliced viral mRNAs
   2207..2324    +  misc_feature   cPPT/CTS: central polypurine tract and central termination sequence of HIV-1
   2387..3565    +  promoter       EF-1α promoter: strong constitutive promoter for human elongation factor EF-1α
   3586..5238    +  CDS            luciferase: firefly luciferase synthetic luc2 version of the luciferase gene
   5268..5854    +  misc_feature   IRES2: internal ribosome entry site (IRES) of the encephalomyocarditis virus (EMCV)
   5855..6548    +  CDS            ZsGreen1 (fragment): Zoanthus green fluorescent protein mammalian codon-optimized
   6514..7083    +  CDS            nef (fragment): NEF_HV1H2 - Experimental evidence at protein level: Swiss-Prot protein existence level 1. Extracellular Nef protein targets CD4(+) T-lymphocytes for apoptosis by interacting with CXCR4 surface receptors. From Human immunodeficiency virus type 1 group M subtype B (isolate HXB2) (HIV-1).
   7090..7270    +  LTR            5' LTR (truncated): truncated 5' long terminal repeat (LTR) from HIV-1
   7332..7920    -  rep_origin     ori: high-copy-number ColE1/pMB1/pBR322/pUC origin of replication
   8091..8951    -  CDS            AmpR: β-lactamase; bla; confers resistance to ampicillin, carbenicillin, and related antibiotics
   8952..9056    -  promoter       AmpR promoter: bla
   9115..9167    -  misc_feature   bom (fragment): basis of mobility region from pBR322
