[The description below was written by a language model from this plasmid's Addgene catalogue record and pLannotate feature annotations shown in this document.]
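Description:
pHIV-Luc-ZsGreen is an HIV-1-based lentiviral transfer vector for mammalian expression, built on the pHIV-ZsGreen backbone. That backbone was derived from pSICO by removing its U6/CMV-EGFP/WPRE content and adding an EF1-alpha promoter, a multiple cloning site, an IRES and ZsGreen. The plasmid is about 9.3 kb (9,312 bp in the catalogue, 9,321 nt in the sequenced record). It replicates in bacteria from a high-copy ColE1/pUC-type origin and is selected with ampicillin through the β-lactamase gene. The recommended Stbl3 strain is commonly used to limit recombination between LTR repeats.

The viral portion starts with a CMV enhancer/promoter fused to a truncated 5' LTR, which drives genomic RNA transcription in packaging cells. It is followed by the Ψ packaging signal with a gag fragment, the Rev response element for Rev-dependent nuclear export, and the cPPT/CTS, which aids nuclear import of the reverse-transcribed genome. The downstream LTR, annotated by the software as another truncated 5' LTR and preceded by a nef-derived fragment, closes the transfer cassette. No WPRE is annotated, which agrees with the depositor's note that it was removed.

The payload is a single bicistronic unit. The EF-1α promoter transcribes firefly luciferase (Luc2P, cloned between EcoRI and XbaI; the annotation identifies the synthetic luc2 coding sequence), followed by an EMCV IRES and codon-optimized ZsGreen. Both proteins come from one mRNA, so green fluorescence marks the transduced cells that also carry luciferase. The record does not state a specific application, but the design suits stable labelling of mammalian cells for fluorescence-based identification or sorting together with bioluminescent readout.
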