Addgene plasmid #39196: pHIV-Luc-ZsGreen
Depositing lab: Bryan Welm. Depositing organization: University of Utah.
Backbone
  Vector backbone: pHIV-Zsgreen
  Total vector size (bp): 9312
  Modifications to backbone: This plasmid was generated by cloning Luc2P (firefly luciferase) into the EcoRI and XbaI sites of pHIV-ZsGreen (Addgene Plasmid 18121).
  Vector type: Mammalian Expression, Lentiviral
Growth in bacteria
  Bacterial resistance: Ampicillin, 100 μg/mL
  Growth temperature: 37°C
  Growth strain: Stbl3
  Copy number: High Copy
Gene/Insert 1
  Gene/Insert name: Firefly Luciferase Luc2P
  Insert size (bp): 1600
  Promoter: EF1-alpha
  Cloning method: Restriction Enzyme; 5′ cloning site EcoRI (not destroyed); 3′ cloning site XbaI (not destroyed)
  Sequencing primers: 5′ EF1a Fwd Primer
Gene/Insert 2
  Gene/Insert name: ZsGreen
  Insert size (bp): 700
  Promoter: EF1-alpha
  Cloning method: Restriction Enzyme; 5′ cloning site MscI (not destroyed); 3′ cloning site ClaI (not destroyed)
  Sequencing primers: 5′ n/a; 3′ pBluescriptKS Primer
Resource information
  A portion of this plasmid was derived from a plasmid made by: Zsgreen is from Clontech, and Luc2P is from Promega.
Terms and licenses: Academic/Nonprofit Terms; Industry Terms: Not Available to Industry
Depositor comments: The backbone plasmid, HIV-Zsgreen, was cloned by removing the U6-TATAlox-CMVie-EGFP-TATAlox- WPRE content of pSICO (Ventura et al., 2004), and adding the EF1-alpha promoter, a multiple cloning site (MCS), an internal ribosome entry site (IRES) and Zsgreen. Luciferase (Luc2P) was cloned into the EcoRI and XbaI sites to generate this bicistronic lentivirus that expresses both Luciferase and Zsgreen.
How to cite: pHIV-Luc-ZsGreen was a gift from Bryan Welm (Addgene plasmid # 39196 ; http://n2t.net/addgene:39196 ; RRID:Addgene_39196)
