>Addgene plasmid #39196 | pHIV-Luc-ZsGreen | addgene partial sequence | sequence record 55220 | CMV-F 5'-CGCAAATGGGCGGTAGGCGTG-3'
CTCTGGTTAGACCAGATCTGAGCCTGGGAGCTCTCTGGCTAACTAGGGAACCCACTGCTTAAGCCTCAAT
AAAGCTTGCCTTGAGTGCTTCAAGTAGTGTGTGCCCGTCTGTTGTGTGACTCTGGTAACTAGAGATCCCT
CAGACCCTTTTAGTCAGTGTGGAAAATCTCTAGCAGTGGCGCCCGAACAGGGACTTGAAAGCGAAAGGGA
AACCAGAGGAGCTCTCTCGACGCAGGACTCGGCTTGCTGAAGCGCGCACGGCAAGAGGCGAGGGGCGGCG
ACTGGTGAGTACGCCAAAAATTTTGACTAGCGGAGGCTAGAAGGAGAGAGATGGGTGCGAGAGCGTCAGT
ATTAAGCGGGGGAGAATTAGATCGCGATGGGAAAAAATTCGGTTAAGGCCAGGGGGAAAGAAAAAATATA
AATTAAAACATATAGTATGGGCAAGCAGGGAGCTAGAACGATTCGCAGTTAATCCTGGCCTGTTAGAAAC
ATCAGAAGGCTGTAGACAAATACTGGGACAGCTACAACCATCCCTTCAGACAGGATCAGAAGAACTTAGA
TCATTATATAATACAGTAGCAACCCTCTATTGTGTGCATCAAAGGATAGAGATAAAAGACACCAAGGAAG
CTTTAGACAAGATAGAGGAAGAGCAAAACAAAAGTAAGACCACCGCACAGCAAGCGGCCGGCCGCTGATC
TTCAGACCTGGAGGAGGAGATATGAGGGACAATTGGAGAAGTGAATTATATAAATATAAAGTAGTAAAAA
TTGAACCATTAGGAGTAGCACCCACCAAGGCAAAGAGAAGAGTGGTGCAGAGAGAAAAAAGAGCAGTGGG
AATAGGAGCTTTGTTCCTTGGGTTCTTGGGAGCA
