>Addgene plasmid #39196 | pHIV-Luc-ZsGreen | addgene partial sequence | sequence record 55221 | pCDH-rev 5'-GCATTCCTTTGGCGAGAG-3'
CCAGGTTTCCGGGCCCTCACATTGCCAAAAGACGGCAATATGGTGGAAAATAACATATAGACAAACGCAC
ACCGGCCTTATTCCAAGCGGCTTCGGCCAGTAACGTTAGGGGGGGGGGAGGGAGAGGGGCGGATCCTAGC
CCGGGTACTCTAGAATTATTACACGGCGATCTTGCCGCCCTTCTTGGCCTTAATGAGAATCTCGCGGATC
TTGCGGGCGTCCAACTTGCCGGTCAGTCCTTTAGGCACCTCGTCCACGAACACAACACCACCGCGCAGCT
TCTTGGCGGTTGTAACCTGGCTGGCCACATAGTCCACGATCTCCTTCTCGGTCATGGTTTTACCGTGTTC
CAGCACGACGACTGCGGCGGGCAGCTCGCCGGCATCGTCGTCGGGCAGGCCGGCGACCCCGGCGTCGAAN
ATGTTGGGGTGTTGCAGCAGGATGCTCTCCAGTTCGGCTGGGGCTACCTGGTAGCCCTTGTATTTGATCA
GGCTCTTCAGCCGGTCCACGATGAAGAAGTGCTCGTCCTCGTCCCAGTAGGCGATGTCGCCGCTGTGCAG
CCAGCCGTCCTTGTCGATGAGAGCGTTTGTAGCCTCGGGGTTGTTAACGTAGCCGCTCATGATCATGGGG
CCACGGACGCACAGCTCGCCGCGCTGGTTCACACCCAGTGTCTTACCGGTGTCCAAGTCCACCACCTTAG
CCTCGAAGAAGGGCACCACCTTGCCTACTGCGCCAGGCTTGTCGTCCCCTTCGGGGGTGATCAGAATGGC
GCTGG
