>Addgene plasmid #39196 | pHIV-Luc-ZsGreen | addgene partial sequence | sequence record 151514 | EF1a-F 5'-TCAAGCCTCAGACAGTGGTTC-3'
GTGAGCGGCCGCTGAACTGAATTCATGGAAGATGCCAAAAACATTAAGAAGGGCCCAGCGCCATTCTACC
CACTCGAAGACGGGACCGCCGGCGAGCAGCTGCACAAAGCCATGAAGCGCTACGCCCTGGTGCCCGGCAC
CATCGCCTTTACCGACGCACATATCGAGGTGGACATTACCTACGCCGAGTACTTCGAGATGAGCGTTCGG
CTGGCAGAAGCTATGAAGCGCTATGGGCTGAATACAAACCATCGGATCGTGGTGTGCAGCGAGAATAGCT
TGCAGTTCTTCATGCCCGTGTTGGGTGCCCTGTTCATCGGTGTGGCTGTGGCCCCAGCTAACGACATCTA
CAACGAGCGCGAGCTGCTGAACAGCATGGGCATCAGCCAGCCCACCGTCGTATTCGTGAGCAAGAAAGGG
CTGCAAAAGATCCTCAACGTGCAAAAGAAGCTACCGATCATACAAAAGATCATCATCATGGATAGCAAGA
CCGACTACCAGGGCTTCCAAAGCATGTACACCTTCGTGACTTCCCATTTGCCACCCGGCTTCAACGAGTA
CGACTTCGTGCCCGAGAGCTTCGACCGGGACAAAACCATCGCCCTGATCATGAACAGTAGTGGCAGTACC
GGATTGCCCAAGGGCGTAGCCCTACCGCACCGCACCGCTTGTGTCCGATTCAGTCATGCCCGCGACCCCA
TCTTCGGCAACCAGATCATCCCCGACACCGCTATCCTCAGCGTGGTGCCATTTCACCACGGCTTCGGCAT
GTTCACCACGCTGGGCTACTTGATCTGCGGCTTTCGGGTCGTGCTCATGTACCGCTTCGAGGAGGAGCTA
TTCTTGCGCAGCTTGCAAGACTATAAGATTCAATCTGCCCTGCTGGTGCCCACACTATTTAGCTTCTTCG
CTAAGAGCACTCTCATCGACAAGTACGACCTAAG
