>Addgene plasmid #39196 | pHIV-Luc-ZsGreen | addgene partial sequence | sequence record 151515 | IRES-F 5'-TGGCTCTCCTCAAGCGTATT-3'
CCCATTGTATGGGATCTGATCTGGGGCCTCGGTACACATGCTTTACATGTGTTTAGTCGAGGTTAAAAAA
ACGTCTAGGCCCCCCGAACCACGGGGACGTGGTTTTCCTTTGAAAAACACGATGATAATATGGCCACAAC
CATGGCCCAGTCCAAGCACGGCCTGACCAAGGAGATGACCATGAAGTACCGCATGGAGGGCTGCGTGGAC
GGCCACAAGTTCGTGATCACCGGCGAGGGCATCGGCTACCCCTTCAAGGGCAAGCAGGCCATCAACCTGT
GCGTGGTGGAGGGCGGCCCCTTGCCCTTCGCCGAGGACATCTTGTCCGCCGCCTTCATGTACGGCAACCG
CGTGTTCACCGAGTACCCCCAGGACATCGTCGACTACTTCAAGAACTCCTGCCCCGCCGGCTACACCTGG
GACCGCTCCTTCCTGTTCGAGGACGGCGCCGTGTGCATCTGCAACGCCGACATCACCGTGAGCGTGGAGG
AGAACTGCATGTACCACGAGTCCAAGTTCTACGGCGTGAACTTCCCCGCCGACGGCCCCGTGATGAAGAA
GATGACCGACAACTGGGAGCCCTCCTGCGAGAAGATCATCCCCGTGCCCAAGCAGGGCATCTTGAAGGGC
GACGTGAGCATGTACCTGCTGCTGAAGGACGGTGGCCGCTTGCGCTGCCAGTTCGACACCGTGTACAAGG
CCAAGTCCGTGCCCCGCAAGATGCCCGACTGGCACTTCATCCAGCACAAG
